Addgene plasmid #234609: A1-LCD allW
Purpose: Bacterial expression of N-terminally 6His tagged hnRNPA1 LCD (186-320) with all aromatic amino acids mutated to W keeping the hexapeptide fibril core (SYNDFG) intact.
Depositing lab: Tanja Mittag. Depositing organization: St. Jude Children's Research Hospital. Publication: Metastable condensates suppress conversion to amyloid fibrils. Das T, Zaidi F, Farag M, Ruff KM, Messing J, Taylor JP, Pappu RV, Mittag T. bioRxiv [Preprint]. 2024 Mar 3:2024.02.28.582569. doi: 10.1101/2024.02.28.582569. PubMed 38464104.
Backbone
  Vector backbone: pDest17
  Backbone manufacturer: Invtirogen
  Vector type: Bacterial Expression
Growth in bacteria
  Bacterial resistance: Ampicillin, 100 μg/mL
  Growth temperature: 37°C
  Growth strain: DH5alpha
  Growth instructions: The depositing lab recommends BL21-Gold (DE3) E. coli for protein expression.
  Copy number: Low Copy
Gene/Insert
  Gene/Insert name: hnRNPA1_LCD_allW (alt name: A1-LCD allW)
  Species: H. sapiens (human)
  Mutation: C-terminal domain (186-320) with all aromatic amino acids mutated to W, except for one Y in the hexapeptide fibril core (SYNDFG).
  Entrez Gene: HNRNPA1 (a.k.a. ALS19, ALS20, HNRPA1, HNRPA1L3, IBMPFD3, MPD3, UP 1, hnRNP A1, hnRNP-A1)
  Promoter: T7
  Tag / fusion protein: 6xHis-TEV (N terminal on insert)
  Cloning method: Gateway Cloning
Terms and licenses: Academic/Nonprofit Terms; Industry Terms: Not Available to Industry
Depositor comments: Insert created through codon optimized gene synthesis. TEV cleavage leaves N-terminal GS tag. Please visit https://doi.org/10.1101/2024.02.28.582569 for bioRxiv preprint.
How to cite: A1-LCD allW was a gift from Tanja Mittag (Addgene plasmid # 234609 ; http://n2t.net/addgene:234609 ; RRID:Addgene_234609)
