[The description below was written by a language model from this plasmid's Addgene catalogue record and pLannotate feature annotations shown in this document.]
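Description:
A1-LCD allW is a 5,131 nt bacterial expression plasmid built on the Gateway destination vector pDest17. It produces a variant of the human hnRNPA1 low-complexity domain (residues 186-320) in E. coli. The backbone is pBR322-derived, with a ColE1/pMB1-type origin, the bom mobility region and the rop gene. The presence of rop is consistent with the low copy number recorded for the plasmid. Selection is by ampicillin through the bla gene. The tetracycline resistance gene survives only as two fragments flanking the expression cassette, so it is presumably not functional.

Expression is driven by a T7 promoter with the phage T7 gene 10 ribosome binding site and ends at a T7 terminator, so a host supplying T7 RNA polymerase is needed; the depositor recommends a BL21 (DE3) derivative. The open reading frame begins with the vector-encoded N-terminal His tag, which the record gives as 6xHis and the annotation software matched as a partial 8xHis. It then runs through the attB1 site left by Gateway recombination and a TEV protease site into the codon-optimized synthetic insert, with attB2 downstream. TEV cleavage removes the tag and leaves a Gly-Ser remnant at the N-terminus. The annotation tool matched the insert to a bovine HNRNPA1 entry, but the record gives the species as human.

In this variant the aromatic residues are mutated to tryptophan. The purpose field says the SYNDFG hexapeptide fibril core is kept intact, whereas the mutation field describes the exception as one Tyr within that hexapeptide. According to the associated publication title, the protein belongs to work on how metastable condensates relate to conversion into amyloid fibrils.
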