Features (pLannotate 1.2.2; 18 found; start..end, strand, type, name):
    199..390     +  CDS            rop: Rop protein, which maintains plasmids at low copy number; rop
    492..631     +  misc_feature   bom: basis of mobility region from pBR322
    817..1405    -  rep_origin     ori: high-copy-number ColE1/pMB1/pBR322/pUC origin of replication
   1576..2436    -  CDS            AmpR: β-lactamase; bla; confers resistance to ampicillin, carbenicillin, and related antibiotics
   2437..2541    -  promoter       AmpR promoter: bla
   2654..2682    +  promoter       tet promoter: E. coli promoter for tetracycline efflux protein gene
   2730..3022    +  CDS            TcR (fragment): tetracycline efflux protein; tet; confers resistance to tetracycline
   3048..3095    -  terminator     T7 terminator: transcription terminator for bacteriophage T7 RNA polymerase
   3103..3152    -  CDS            SET1 (fragment): solubility-enhancement tag derived from T7 phage gene 10B
   3162..3186    +  protein_bind   attB2: mutant version of attB; recombination site for the Gateway® BP reaction BP Clonase™
   3242..3595    -  CDS            HNRNPA1 (fragment): ROA1_BOVIN - Also known as HNRPA1. Experimental evidence at protein level: Swiss-Prot protein existence level 1. Involved in the packaging of pre-mRNA into hnRNP particles, transport of poly(A) mRNA from the nucleus to the cytoplasm and may modulate splice site selection. May bind to specific miRNA hairpins. Binds to the IRES and thereby inhibits the translation of the apoptosis protease activating factor APAF1. From Bos taurus (Bovine).
   3600..3616    -  CDS            TEV site (fragment): tobacco etch virus (TEV) protease recognition and cleavage site
   3622..3646    -  protein_bind   attB1: mutant version of attB; recombination site for the Gateway® BP reaction BP Clonase™
   3655..3675    -  CDS            8xHis (fragment): 8xHis affinity tag
   3693..3715    -  RBS            RBS: efficient ribosome binding site from bacteriophage T7 gene 10 (Olins and Rangwala, 1989)
   3747..3765    -  promoter       T7 promoter: promoter for bacteriophage T7 RNA polymerase
   3787..4691    +  CDS            TcR (fragment): tetracycline efflux protein; tet; confers resistance to tetracycline
   4933..182     -  CDS            YPB1_ECOLX (across the origin): Protein predicted: Swiss-Prot protein existence level 4. From Escherichia coli.
>Addgene plasmid #234609 | A1-LCD allW | addgene full sequence | sequence record 469038 | Addgene NGS Result
GTATTAACGAAGCGCTGGCATTGACCCTGAGTGATTTTTCTCTGGTCCCGCCGCATCCATACCGCCAGTT
GTTTACCCTCACAACGTTCCAGTAACCGGGCATGTTCATCATCAGTAACCCGTATCGTGAGCATCCTCTC
TCGTTTCATCGGTATCATTACCCCCATGAACAGAAATCCCCCTTACACGGAGGCATCAGTGACCAAACAG
GAAAAAACCGCCCTTAACATGGCCCGCTTTATCAGAAGCCAGACATTAACGCTTCTGGAGAAACTCAACG
AGCTGGACGCGGATGAACAGGCAGACATCTGTGAATCGCTTCACGACCACGCTGATGAGCTTTACCGCAG
CTGCCTCGCGCGTTTCGGTGATGACGGTGAAAACCTCTGACACATGCAGCTCCCGGAGACGGTCACAGCT
TGTCTGTAAGCGGATGCCGGGAGCAGACAAGCCCGTCAGGGCGCGTCAGCGGGTGTTGGCGGGTGTCGGG
GCGCAGCCATGACCCAGTCACGTAGCGATAGCGGAGTGTATACTGGCTTAACTATGCGGCATCAGAGCAG
ATTGTACTGAGAGTGCACCATTGCGGTGTGAAATACCGCACAGATGCGTAAGGAGAAAATACCGCATCAG
GCGCTCTTCCGCTTCCTCGCTCACTGACTCGCTGCGCTCGGTCGTTCGGCTGCGGCGAGCGGTATCAGCT
CACTCAAAGGCGGTAATACGGTTATCCACAGAATCAGGGGATAACGCAGGAAAGAACATGTGAGCAAAAG
GCCAGCAAAAGGCCAGGAACCGTAAAAAGGCCGCGTTGCTGGCGTTTTTCCATAGGCTCCGCCCCCCTGA
CGAGCATCACAAAAATCGACGCTCAAGTCAGAGGTGGCGAAACCCGACAGGACTATAAAGATACCAGGCG
TTTCCCCCTGGAAGCTCCCTCGTGCGCTCTCCTGTTCCGACCCTGCCGCTTACCGGATACCTGTCCGCCT
TTCTCCCTTCGGGAAGCGTGGCGCTTTCTCATAGCTCACGCTGTAGGTATCTCAGTTCGGTGTAGGTCGT
TCGCTCCAAGCTGGGCTGTGTGCACGAACCCCCCGTTCAGCCCGACCGCTGCGCCTTATCCGGTAACTAT
CGTCTTGAGTCCAACCCGGTAAGACACGACTTATCGCCACTGGCAGCAGCCACTGGTAACAGGATTAGCA
GAGCGAGGTATGTAGGCGGTGCTACAGAGTTCTTGAAGTGGTGGCCTAACTACGGCTACACTAGAAGGAC
AGTATTTGGTATCTGCGCTCTGCTGAAGCCAGTTACCTTCGGAAAAAGAGTTGGTAGCTCTTGATCCGGC
AAACAAACCACCGCTGGTAGCGGTGGTTTTTTTGTTTGCAAGCAGCAGATTACGCGCAGAAAAAAAGGAT
CTCAAGAAGATCCTTTGATCTTTTCTACGGGGTCTGACGCTCAGTGGAACGAAAACTCACGTTAAGGGAT
TTTGGTCATGAGATTATCAAAAAGGATCTTCACCTAGATCCTTTTAAATTAAAAATGAAGTTTTAAATCA
ATCTAAAGTATATATGAGTAAACTTGGTCTGACAGTTACCAATGCTTAATCAGTGAGGCACCTATCTCAG
CGATCTGTCTATTTCGTTCATCCATAGTTGCCTGACTCCCCGTCGTGTAGATAACTACGATACGGGAGGG
CTTACCATCTGGCCCCAGTGCTGCAATGATACCGCGAGACCCACGCTCACCGGCTCCAGATTTATCAGCA
ATAAACCAGCCAGCCGGAAGGGCCGAGCGCAGAAGTGGTCCTGCAACTTTATCCGCCTCCATCCAGTCTA
TTAATTGTTGCCGGGAAGCTAGAGTAAGTAGTTCGCCAGTTAATAGTTTGCGCAACGTTGTTGCCATTGC
TGCAGGCATCGTGGTGTCACGCTCGTCGTTTGGTATGGCTTCATTCAGCTCCGGTTCCCAACGATCAAGG
CGAGTTACATGATCCCCCATGTTGTGCAAAAAAGCGGTTAGCTCCTTCGGTCCTCCGATCGTTGTCAGAA
GTAAGTTGGCCGCAGTGTTATCACTCATGGTTATGGCAGCACTGCATAATTCTCTTACTGTCATGCCATC
CGTAAGATGCTTTTCTGTGACTGGTGAGTACTCAACCAAGTCATTCTGAGAATAGTGTATGCGGCGACCG
AGTTGCTCTTGCCCGGCGTCAACACGGGATAATACCGCGCCACATAGCAGAACTTTAAAAGTGCTCATCA
TTGGAAAACGTTCTTCGGGGCGAAAACTCTCAAGGATCTTACCGCTGTTGAGATCCAGTTCGATGTAACC
CACTCGTGCACCCAACTGATCTTCAGCATCTTTTACTTTCACCAGCGTTTCTGGGTGAGCAAAAACAGGA
AGGCAAAATGCCGCAAAAAAGGGAATAAGGGCGACACGGAAATGTTGAATACTCATACTCTTCCTTTTTC
AATATTATTGAAGCATTTATCAGGGTTATTGTCTCATGAGCGGATACATATTTGAATGTATTTAGAAAAA
TAAACAAATAGGGGTTCCGCGCACATTTCCCCGAAAAGTGCCACCTGACGTCTAAGAAACCATTATTATC
ATGACATTAACCTATAAAAATAGGCGTATCACGAGGCCCTTTCGTCTTCAAGAATTCTCATGTTTGACAG
CTTATCATCGATAAGCTTTAATGCGGTAGTTTATCACAGTTAAATTGCTAACGCAGTCAGGCACCGTGTA
TGAAATCTAACAATGCGCTCATCGTCATCCTCGGCACCGTCACCCTGGATGCTGTAGGCATAGGCTTGGT
TATGCCGGTACTGCCGGGCCTCTTGCGGGATATCGTCCATTCCGACAGCATCGCCAGTCACTATGGCGTG
CTGCTAGCGCTATATGCGTTGATGCAATTTCTATGCGCACCCGTTCTCGGAGCACTGTCCGACCGCTTTG
GCCGCCGCCCAGTCCTGCTCGCTTCGCTACTTGGAGCCACTATCGACTACGCGATCATGGCGACCACACC
CGTCCTGTGGATATCCGGATATAGTTCCTCCTTTCAGCAAAAAACCCCTCAAGACCCGTTTAGAGGCCCC
AAGGGGTTATGCTAGTTATTGCTCAGCGGTGGCAGCAGCCAACTCAGCTTCCTTTCGGGCTTTGTTAGCA
GCCTCGAATCAACCACTTTGTACAAGAAAGCTGGGTCTTACCAACGACGACCTGAACCCCAGCTGCTGCT
GCTAGAGCTACCTCCCCAACCGCCTTGATTACGCGGTTTTGCCCACCACTGACCGCCACCTCCCCACGGA
CCGCTGCTACGACCTCCCCAGTTACCACCTTTCATCGGACCCCAATTGCTGCTCTGATTATTCCAATTGC
CAAAGTCATTATAGCTGCCACCGCCACCCCAGTTGCTACCATCATTGCCCCAACCATTCCAACCATCACC
ACTACCACCCCATCCGCCACCACCTCTTGAACCACCCCAGCCTCCGCGACCGCTCCAATTACCACCACGA
CCCCAGTTATCATTGCCACCCCAACCACCACCGCGACCACCACCCCAATTACCGCTACCGCTACGACCAC
GCTGGCTGCTGCTTGCGCTTGCCATGCTACCCTGAAAATACAGGTTCTCGAAGCCTGCTTTTTTGTACAA
ACTTGTTGATTCGAGGTGATGGTGATGGTGATGGTAGTACGACATATGTATATCTCCTTCTTAAAGTTAA
ACAAAATTATTTCTAGAGGGAAACCGTTGTGGTCTCCCTATAGTGAGTCGTATTAATTTCGCGGGATCGA
GATCTCGATCCTCTACGCCGGACGCATCGTGGCCGGCATCACCGGCGCCACAGGTGCGGTTGCTGGCGCC
TATATCGCCGACATCACCGATGGGGAAGATCGGGCTCGCCACTTCGGGCTCATGAGCGCTTGTTTCGGCG
TGGGTATGGTGGCAGGCCCCGTGGCCGGGGGACTGTTGGGCGCCATCTCCTTGCATGCACCATTCCTTGC
GGCGGCGGTGCTCAACGGCCTCAACCTACTACTGGGCTGCTTCCTAATGCAGGAGTCGCATAAGGGAGAG
CGTCGATCGACCGATGCCCTTGAGAGCCTTCAACCCAGTCAGCTCCTTCCGGTGGGCGCGGGGCATGACT
ATCGTCGCCGCACTTATGACTGTCTTCTTTATCATGCAACTCGTAGGACAGGTGCCGGCAGCGCTCTGGG
TCATTTTCGGCGAGGACCGCTTTCGCTGGAGCGCGACGATGATCGGCCTGTCGCTTGCGGTATTCGGAAT
CTTGCACGCCCTCGCTCAAGCCTTCGTCACTGGTCCCGCCACCAAACGTTTCGGCGAGAAGCAGGCCATT
ATCGCCGGCATGGCGGCCGACGCGCTGGGCTACGTCTTGCTGGCGTTCGCGACGCGAGGCTGGATGGCCT
TCCCCATTATGATTCTTCTCGCTTCCGGCGGCATCGGGATGCCCGCGTTGCAGGCCATGCTGTCCAGGCA
GGTAGATGACGACCATCAGGGACAGCTTCAAGGATCGCTCGCGGCTCTTACCAGCCTAACTTCGATCATT
GGACCGCTGATCGTCACGGCGATTTATGCCGCCTCGGCGAGCACATGGAACGGGTTGGCATGGATTGTAG
GCGCCGCCCTATACCTTGTCTGCCTCCCCGCGTTGCGTCGCGGTGCATGGAGCCGGGCCACCTCGACCTG
AATGGAAGCCGGCGGCACCTCGCTAACGGATTCACCACTCCAAGAATTGGAGCCAATCAATTCTTGCGGA
GAACTGTGAATGCGCAAACCAACCCTTGGCAGAACATATCCATCGCGTCCGCCATCTCCAGCAGCCGCAC
GCGGCGCATCTCGGGCAGCGTTGGGTCCTGGCCACGGGTGCGCATGATCGTGCTCCTGTCGTTGAGGACC
CGGCTAGGCTGGCGGGGTTGCCTTACTGGTTAGCAGAATGAATCACCGATACGCGAGCGAACGTGAAGCG
ACTGCTGCTGCAAAACGTCTGCGACCTGAGCAACAACATGAATGGTCTTCGGTTTCCGTGTTTCGTAAAG
TCTGGAAACGCGGAAGTCAGCGCCCTGCACCATTATGTTCCGGATCTGCATCGCAGGATGCTGCTGGCTA
CCCTGTGGAACACCTACATCT
