>Addgene plasmid #234609 | A1-LCD allW | depositor partial sequence | sequence record 461413 | Orf Sequence
CGCCGAAACAAGCGCTCATGAGCCCGAAGTGGCGAGCCCGATCTTCCCCATCGGTGATGTCGGCGATATA
GGCGCCAGCAACCGCACCTGTGGCGCCGGTGATGCCGGCCACGATGCGTCCGGCGTAGAGGATCGAGATC
TCGATCCCGCGAAATTAATACGACTCACTATAGGGAGACCACAACGGTTTCCCTCTAGAAATAATTTTGT
TTAACTTTAAGAAGGAGATATACATATGTCGTACTACCATCACCATCACCATCACCTCGAATCAACAAGT
TTGTACAAAAAAGCAGGCTTCGAGAACCTGTATTTTCAGGGTAGCATGGCAAGCGCAAGCAGCAGCCAGC
GTGGTCGTAGCGGTAGCGGTAATTGGGGTGGTGGTCGCGGTGGTGGTTGGGGTGGCAATGATAACTGGGG
TCGTGGTGGTAATTGGAGCGGTCGCGGAGGCTGGGGTGGTTCAAGAGGTGGTGGCGGATGGGGTGGTAGT
GGTGATGGTTGGAATGGTTGGGGCAATGATGGTAGCAACTGGGGTGGCGGTGGCAGCTATAATGACTTTG
GCAATTGGAATAATCAGAGCAGCAATTGGGGTCCGATGAAAGGTGGTAACTGGGGAGGTCGTAGCAGCGG
TCCGTGGGGAGGTGGCGGTCAGTGGTGGGCAAAACCGCGTAATCAAGGCGGTTGGGGAGGTAGCTCTAGC
AGCAGCAGCTGGGGTTCAGGTCGTCGTTGGTAAGACCCAGCTTTCTTGTACAAAGTGG
